>Addgene plasmid #128956 | pET20b_Pa-PirA | addgene full sequence | sequence record 254679 | Addgene NGS Result
ATGGATATCGAGGATGAGCGTCTGGAAGAACTGGACGAGCGTGCGGAGAGCGTTGTGCAGCTGGGTGACG
AGGTCGTTTTGGGTACCGCGGAACAAGAGTTGAAACAGGCCCCAGGTGTTAGCATCATTACCGCCGAAGA
TATTCGCAAACGTCCGCCGGTCAACGATCTGAGCGAGATTATCCGTACCATGCCTGGTGTGAATTTGACC
GGCAATAGCAGCAGCGGCCAACGTGGTAATAACCGCCAAATTGACATTCGCGGCATGGGTCCGGAAAACA
CTCTGATCCTGGTTGATGGCAAACCGGTCAGCAGCCGTAATAGCGTACGTTACGGCTGGCGTGGCGAACG
TGACACCCGCGGTGACAGCAACTGGGTTCCGCCGGAAGAAGTCGAGCGTATCGAGGTTCTGCGTGGTCCG
GCAGCTGCTCGCTATGGTAGCGGCGCTGCGGGTGGTGTGGTCAATATCATCACGAAGCGCCCGACCGATC
GTTTGCGCGGTAGCATGACGGTGTTCACCAACATCCCGGAGAGCTCGAAGGACGGTGCGACCCGCCGTGC
GAACTTTAGCCTGAGCGGTCCGCTGACCGAAGCACTGAGCTTTCGTGCGTACGGCAGCGCAAATAAGACC
GACTCTGACGATACGGACATCAACTTGGGTCACACGGTGAACCCGAGCCGCACCGTGGCTGGTCGTGAAG
GTGTCCGTAATCGTGATCTGTCCGGCATGCTGTCTTGGCAAGTCACCCCGGATCAGGTTGTGGATTTTGA
GGCCGGCTTCAGCCGTCAAGGTAATATCTACGCGGGTGACACGCAGAATAACAATGGCACCGCCAATACC
CAGGGCCTGGCAGACGATGGTGCGGAGACTAATCGTATGTATCGCGAAAACTATGCGATTACCCACAACG
GTACCTGGAGCTTCGGCACCTCGCGCTTCGTTGCGCAGTACGACTCCACCCGCAATAATCGTTTGGAAGA
GGGTCTGGCGGGTTCTGTCGAAGGTCAGATTGGTGCAGATCGCAGCTTTAGCGCAAGCAAGCTGGAAAAC
TATCGTCTGTCGGGTGAGCTGAATTTGCCACTGCACGCGCTGTTTGAGCAAGTGCTGACTGTGGGTGCCG
AGTGGAATAAAGAAACCCTGAACGACCCATCTAGCCTGAAACAGGGCTTCGTGGGTAGCGACAGCCTGCC
GGGTACGCCTGCGGCAGGCAGCCGCAGCCCGAAGTCGAAGGCGGAGATCCGTGCGCTGTACGTTGAGGAT
AACATTGAACTGCGTCCGGGCACCATGCTGACTCCGGGTCTGCGTCTGGATGATCATAGCGACTTCGGTC
TGAACTGGAGCCCAAGCCTGAATGCGTCCCAGACGCTGGGTGAGTATTTCACCGTAAAGGCAGGCATTGC
TCGTGCATTCAAAGCACCGAACCTGTACCAAAGCAACCCTAACTATTTGCTGTACACGCGTGGCAACGGC
TGCCCGATTCAGACGAGCTCTGGCGGTTGTTATCTGGTGGGTAATGAAAACCTGGACGCGGAAACGAGCG
TCAACAAAGAGCTGGGTATCGAGTTCCGCCGTGACGGTTGGGTCGCGGGTCTGACCTACTTTCGTAACGA
CTATAAGAACAAGATCGTTGCACCGCTGGATGTTATGGGCCAGACCGGCACGGGCAATAACATTCTGCAG
TGGAGCAACGCGAAGAAGGCGGTCGTCGAAGGCCTGGAAGGCAACTTGCTGGTTCCGTTGCATGAGGACC
TGTCTTGGAGCACCAACCTGACGTACATGCTGCAGTCGAAAGACAAAGATACGGGTAATCCGCTGTCCGT
TATTCCGGAGTACACGCTGAATAGCACCCTGGACTGGCAAGCCTCGGAGCGTCTGTCCACGCAACTGACC
AGCACGATCTACGGTCGTCAAGAACCGCCGAAACACGGTACCAGCCGCAACACTCCGGTTGTGTCCCGCA
AAGAGGTGGGTACCTACGGCATTTGGGGCGTTTCCGCTGGCTACACGTTTAGCGAGAATCTGAGCGTGCG
TGGCGGTGTGAGCAATCTGTTTGATAAACGTCTGTATCGCCAAGGTAACAGCTTCGACGCCGGTGCCGCC
ACCTACAATGAGCCGGGTCGTGCATACTATGTTTCCATGACGACCAGCTTTGGATCCCATCACCACCATC
ATCACTAAAAGCTTGCGGCCGCACTCGAGCACCACCACCACCACCACTGAGATCCGGCTGCTAACAAAGC
CCGAAAGGAAGCTGAGTTGGCTGCTGCCACCGCTGAGCAATAACTAGCATAACCCCTTGGGGCCTCTAAA
CGGGTCTTGAGGGGTTTTTTGCTGAAAGGAGGAACTATATCCGGATTGGCGAATGGG
[124 nt withheld, positions 2368-2491]
C
[91 nt withheld, positions 2493-2583]
A
[49 nt withheld, positions 2585-2633]
CCTTTGACGTTGGAGTCCACGTTCTTT
[37 nt withheld, positions 2661-2697]
ACCCTATCTCGGTCTATTCTTTTGATTTATAAGGGATTTTGCCGATTTCGGCCTATTGGTTAAAAAATGA
GCTGATTTAACAAAAATTTAACGCGAATTTTAACAAAATATTAACGCTTACAATTTAGGTGGCACTTTTC
GGGGAAATGTGCGCGGAACCCCTATTTGTTTATTTTTCTAAATACATTCAAATATGTATCCGCTCATGAG
ACAATAACCCTGATAAATGCTTCAATAATATTGAAAAAGGAAGAGTATGAGTATTCAACATTTCCGTGTC
GCCCTTATTCCCTTTTTTGCGGCATTTTGCCTTCCTGTTTTTGCTCACCCAGAAACGCTGGTGAAAGTAA
AAGATGCTGAAGATCAGTTGGGTGCACGAGTGGGTTACATCGAACTGGATCTCAACAGCGGTAAGATCCT
TGAGAGTTTTCGCCCCGAAGAACGTTTTCCAATGATGAGCACTTTTAAAGTTCTGCTATGTGGCGCGGTA
TTATCCCGTATTGACGCCGGGCAAGAGCAACTCGGTCGCCGCATACACTATTCTCAGAATGACTTGGTTG
AGTACTCACCAGTCACAGAAAAGCATCTTACGGATGGCATGACAGTAAGAGAATTATGCAGTGCTGCCAT
AACCATGAGTGATAACACTGCGGCCAACTTACTTCTGACAACGATCGGAGGACCGAAGGAGCTAACCGCT
TTTTTGCACAACATGGGGGATCATGTAACTCGCCTTGATCGTTGGGAACCGGAGCTGAATGAAGCCATAC
CAAACGACGAGCGTGACACCACGATGCCTGCAGCAATGGCAACAACGTTGCGCAAACTATTAACTGGCGA
ACTACTTACTCTAGCTTCCCGGCAACAATTAATAGACTGGATGGAGGCGGATAAAGTTGCAGGACCACTT
CTGCGCTCGGCCCTTCCGGCTGGCTGGTTTATTGCTGATAAATCTGGAGCCGGTGAGCGTGGGTCTCGCG
GTATCATTGCAGCACTGGGGCCAGATGGTAAGCCCTCCCGTATCGTAGTTATCTACACGACGGGGAGTCA
GGCAACTATGGATGAACGAAATAGACAGATCGCTGAGATAGGTGCCTCACTGATTAAGCATTGGTAACTG
TCAGACCAAGTTTACTCATATATACTTTAGATTGATTTAAAACTTCATTTTTAATTTAAAAGGATCTAGG
TGAAGATCCTTTTTGATAATCTCATGACCAAAATCCCTTAACGTGAGTTTTCGTTCCACTGAGCGTCAGA
CCCCGTAGAAAAGATCAAAGGATCTTCTTGAGATCCTTTTTTTCTGCGCGTAATCTGCTGCTTGCAAACA
AAAAAACCACCGCTACCAGCGGTGGTTTGTTTGCCGGATCAAGAGCTACCAACTCTTTTTCCGAAGGTAA
CTGGCTTCAGCAGAGCGCAGATACCAAATACTGTCCTTCTAGTGTAGCCGTAGTTAGGCCACCACTTCAA
GAACTCTGTAGCACCGCCTACATACCTCGCTCTGCTAATCCTGTTACCAGTGGCTGCTGCCAGTGGCGAT
AAGTCGTGTCTTACCGGGTTGGACTCAAGACGATAGTTACCGGATAAGGCGCAGCGGTCGGGCTGAACGG
GGGGTTCGTGCACACAGCCCAGCTTGGAGCGAACGACCTACACCGAACTGAGATACCTACAGCGTGAGCT
ATGAGAAAGCGCCACGCTTCCCGAAGGGAGAAAGGCGGACAGGTATCCGGTAAGCGGCAGGGTCGGAACA
GGAGAGCGCACGAGGGAGCTTCCAGGGGGAAACGCCTGGTATCTTTATAGTCCTGTCGGGTTTCGCCACC
TCTGACTTGAGCGTCGATTTTTGTGATGCTCGTCAGGGGGGCGGAGCCTATGGAAAAACGCCAGCAACGC
GGCCTTTTTACGGTTCCTGGCCTTTTGCTGGCCTTTTGCTCACATGTTCTTTCCTGCGTTATCCCCTGAT
TCTGTGGATAACCGTATTACCGCCTTTGAGTGAGCTGATACCGCTCGCCGCAGCCGAACGACCGAGCGCA
GCGAGTCAGTGAGCGAGGAAGCGGAAGAGCGCCTGATGCGGTATTTTCTCCTTACGCATCTGTGCGGTAT
TTCACACCGCAATGGTGCACTCTCAGTACAATCTGCTCTGATGCCGCATAGTTAAGCCAGTATACACTCC
GCTATCGCTACGTGACTGGGTCATGGCTGCGCCCCGACACCCGCCAACACCCGCTGACGCGCCCTGACGG
GCTTGTCTGCTCCCGGCATCCGCTTACAGACAAGCTGTGACCGTCTCCGGGAGCTGCATGTGTCAGAGGT
TTTCACCGTCATCACCGAAACGCGCGAGGCAGCTGCGGTAAAGCTCATCAGCGTGGTCGTGAAGCGATTC
ACAGATGTCTGCCTGTTCATCCGCGTCCAGCTCGTTGAGTTTCTCCAGAAGCGTTAATGTCTGGCTTCTG
ATAAAGCGGGCCATGTTAAGGGCGGTTTTTTCCTGTTTGGTCACTGATGCCTCCGTGTAAGGGGGATTTC
TGTTCATGGGGGTAATGATACCGATGAAACGAGAGAGGATGCTCACGATACGGGTTACTGATGATGAACA
TGCCCGGTTACTGGAACGTTGTGAGGGTAAACAACTGGCGGTATGGATGCGGCGGGACCAGAGAAAAATC
ACTCAGGGTCAATGCCAGCGCTTCGTTAATACAGATGTAGGTGTTCCACAGGGTAGCCAGCAGCATCCTG
CGATGCAGATCCGGAACATAATGGTGCAGGGCGCTGACTTCCGCGTTTCCAGACTTTACGAAACACGGAA
ACCGAAGACCATTCATGTTGTTGCTCAGGTCGCAGACGTTTTGCAGCAGCAGTCGCTTCACGTTCGCTCG
CGTATCGGTGATTCATTCTGCTAACCAGTAAGGCAACCCCGCCAGCCTAGCCGGGTCCTCAACGACAGGA
GCACGATCATGCGCACCCGTGGCCAGGACCCAACGCTGCCCGAGATCTCGATCCCGCGAAATTAATACGA
CTCACTATAGGGAGACCACAACGGTTTCCCTCTAGAAATAATTTTGTTTAACTTTAAGAAGGAGATATAC
ATATGAAATACCTGCTGCCGACCGCTGCTGCTGGTCTGCTGCTCCTCGCTGCCCAGCCGGCGATGGCC
Features (pLannotate 1.2.2; 14 found; start..end, strand, type, name):
     49..2151    +  CDS            pfeA (fragment): PFEA_PSEAE - Experimental evidence at protein level: Swiss-Prot protein existence level 1. Specific receptor for the siderophore ferric enterobactin. From Pseudomonas aeruginosa (strain ATCC 15692 / DSM 22644 / CIP 104116 / JCM 14847 / LMG 12228 / 1C / PRS 101 / PAO1).
   2200..2217    +  CDS            9xHis (fragment): 9xHis affinity tag
   2227..2276    +  CDS            SET1 (fragment): solubility-enhancement tag derived from T7 phage gene 10B
   2284..2331    +  terminator     T7 terminator: transcription terminator for bacteriophage T7 RNA polymerase
   2368..2796    +  rep_origin     f1 ori (sequence partly withheld): f1 bacteriophage origin of replication; arrow indicates direction of (+) strand synthesis
   2849..2953    +  promoter       AmpR promoter: bla
   2954..3814    +  CDS            AmpR: β-lactamase; bla; confers resistance to ampicillin, carbenicillin, and related antibiotics
   3985..4573    +  rep_origin     ori: high-copy-number ColE1/pMB1/pBR322/pUC origin of replication
   4759..4898    -  misc_feature   bom: basis of mobility region from pBR322
   5000..5191    -  CDS            rop: Rop protein, which maintains plasmids at low copy number; rop
   5208..5588    +  CDS            YPB1_ECOLX: Protein predicted: Swiss-Prot protein existence level 4. From Escherichia coli.
   5700..5718    +  promoter       T7 promoter: promoter for bacteriophage T7 RNA polymerase
   5750..5772    +  RBS            RBS: efficient ribosome binding site from bacteriophage T7 gene 10 (Olins and Rangwala, 1989)
   5780..5845    +  sig_peptide    pelB signal sequence: leader peptide for secretion; pelB (fragment)
