[The description below was written by a language model from this plasmid's Addgene catalogue record and pLannotate feature annotations shown in this document.]
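Description:
pET20b_Pa-PirA is a bacterial expression plasmid built on the Novagen pET-20b backbone for producing the Pseudomonas aeruginosa PAO1 outer membrane receptor PirA (PA0931) in E. coli. It is propagated through a ColE1/pBR322-type origin, with the bom region and a rop annotation also present, and is selected with ampicillin via the bla β-lactamase gene and its own promoter. An f1 origin is also carried, which in principle permits single-stranded DNA production. The record lists copy number as unknown.

The expression cassette is driven by the T7 promoter followed by the phage T7 gene 10 ribosome binding site, so transcription depends on a host supplying T7 RNA polymerase. The synthetic PirA coding sequence was inserted between EcoRV and HindIII sites with its native signal peptide removed. It is fused instead to the backbone-encoded pelB leader at the N terminus, which directs the protein across the inner membrane toward the cell envelope. A 6xHis tag lies at the C terminus for affinity purification, and the T7 terminator closes the unit.

In the circular sequence the pelB leader sits at the end of the numbering and reads directly into the insert at the start. The automated annotation labels the open reading frame as a fragment of PfeA, the related P. aeruginosa ferric enterobactin receptor, which most likely reflects homology between the two rather than a different insert. The short "SET1" and "9xHis" fragment calls probably reflect the His tag and adjacent backbone sequence. The associated study concerns the structure and function of siderophore-drug receptors, consistent with use of this plasmid to produce recombinant PirA for purification and structural or biochemical work.
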