Addgene plasmid #128956: pET20b_Pa-PirA
Purpose: expresses Pseudomonas aeruginosa PirA in E. coli
Depositing lab: James Naismith. Depositing organization: University of St. Andrews. Publication: Structure and Function of the PiuA and PirA Siderophore-Drug Receptors from Pseudomonas aeruginosa and Acinetobacter baumannii. Moynie L, Luscher A, Rolo D, Pletzer D, Tortajada A, Weingart H, Braun Y, Page MG, Naismith JH, Kohler T. Antimicrob Agents Chemother. 2017 Mar 24;61(4). pii: AAC.02531-16. doi: 10.1128/AAC.02531-16. Print 2017 Apr. PubMed 28137795.
Backbone
  Vector backbone: pET-20b
  Backbone manufacturer: Novagen
  Backbone size w/o insert (bp): 3716
  Total vector size (bp): 5845
  Vector type: Bacterial Expression
Growth in bacteria
  Bacterial resistance: Ampicillin, 100 μg/mL
  Growth temperature: 37°C
  Growth strain: DH5alpha
  Copy number: Unknown
Gene/Insert
  Gene/Insert name: ferric enterobactin receptor PirA (alt names: PA0931; PirA)
  Species: Synthetic; Pseudomonas aeruginosa PAO1
  Insert size (bp): 2350
  Mutation: Signal peptide sequence has been removed
  Entrez Gene: pirA (a.k.a. PA0931)
  Promoter: T7
  Tag / fusion protein: 6xHis (C terminal on insert); pelB leader (N terminal on backbone)
  Cloning method: Restriction Enzyme; 5′ cloning site EcorV (not destroyed); 3′ cloning site HindIII (not destroyed)
  Sequencing primers: 5′ T7 promoter; 3′ T7 terminator
Terms and licenses: Academic/Nonprofit Terms; Industry Terms: Not Available to Industry
How to cite: pET20b_Pa-PirA was a gift from James Naismith (Addgene plasmid # 128956 ; http://n2t.net/addgene:128956 ; RRID:Addgene_128956)
